Addgene plasmid #49817: hSRAP.TWIN1.a13-215
Purpose: expression vector for SRAP(13-215) in pTWIN1 vector
Depositing lab: Thomas Cech. Depositing organization: University of Colorado, Boulder. Publication: Structure and function of steroid receptor RNA activator protein, the proposed partner of SRA noncoding RNA. McKay DB, Xi L, Barthel KK, Cech TR. J Mol Biol. 2014 Apr 17;426(8):1766-85. doi: 10.1016/j.jmb.2014.01.006. Epub 2014 Jan 30. PubMed 24486609.
Backbone
  Vector backbone: pTWIN1
  Backbone manufacturer: New England Biolabs
  Backbone size w/o insert (bp): 7375
  Total vector size (bp): 7264
  Modifications to backbone: cloning deleted fragment of original vector
  Vector type: Bacterial Expression
Growth in bacteria
  Bacterial resistance: Ampicillin, 100 μg/mL
  Growth temperature: 37°C
  Growth strain: XL10 Gold
  Growth instructions: BL21(DE3) should be used for protein expression.
  Copy number: Unknown
Gene/Insert
  Gene/Insert name: steroid receptor RNA activator protein aa 13-215 (alt name: SRAP)
  Species: H. sapiens (human)
  Insert size (bp): 609
  Mutation: wildtype codon-optimized for E. coli expression
  Entrez Gene: SRA1 (a.k.a. SRA, SRAP, STRAA1, pp7684)
  Promoter: T7
  Tag / fusion protein: intein & chitin binding domain (C terminal on backbone)
  Cloning method: Restriction Enzyme; 5′ cloning site NdeI (not destroyed); 3′ cloning site SpeI (not destroyed)
  Sequencing primers: 5′ T7 promoter; 3′ none
Terms and licenses: Academic/Nonprofit Terms; Industry Terms: Not Available to Industry
How to cite: hSRAP.TWIN1.a13-215 was a gift from Thomas Cech (Addgene plasmid # 49817 ; http://n2t.net/addgene:49817 ; RRID:Addgene_49817)
