[The description below was written by a language model from this plasmid's Addgene catalogue record and pLannotate feature annotations shown in this document.]
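Description:
hSRAP.TWIN1.a13-215 is a bacterial expression plasmid built on the pTWIN1 intein-fusion vector, carrying residues 13–215 of human steroid receptor RNA activator protein (SRAP, the product of the SRA1 gene). The roughly 0.6 kb coding sequence has the wild-type amino acid sequence but is codon-optimized for E. coli. It was inserted between the NdeI and SpeI sites, a step that removed a fragment of the original vector, so the finished 7,264 bp plasmid is slightly smaller than the parent backbone. The plasmid is maintained through a ColE1/pMB1-type origin accompanied by rop and a partial bom region, and is selected with ampicillin via β-lactamase. An M13 phage origin is also present, and remnants of a tetracycline resistance gene and mbeC appear only as nonfunctional fragments.

Expression is driven by a T7 promoter followed directly by a lac operator, and the plasmid carries its own lacI gene. Transcription is therefore repressed until IPTG induction in a host that supplies T7 RNA polymerase, such as a DE3 lysogen. Five tandem rrnB T1 terminators sit upstream of the promoter, which would limit read-through into the cassette, and a T7 terminator closes it. The SRAP fragment is fused in frame at its C-terminus to the Mxe GyrA intein and then a chitin binding domain. This arrangement allows the fusion protein to be captured on chitin resin and the target protein released by thiol-induced cleavage at the intein's N-terminal junction. The released SRAP(13–215) carries no affinity tag, making it suitable for the kind of structural and functional studies of the protein described by the depositors.
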