Features (pLannotate 1.2.2; 24 found; start..end, strand, type, name):
     35..139     +  promoter       AmpR promoter: bla
    140..1000    +  CDS            AmpR: β-lactamase; bla; confers resistance to ampicillin, carbenicillin, and related antibiotics
   1042..1555    -  rep_origin     M13 ori (sequence partly withheld): M13 bacteriophage origin of replication; arrow indicates direction of (+) strand synthesis
   1666..2254    +  rep_origin     ori: high-copy-number ColE1/pMB1/pBR322/pUC origin of replication
   2431..2521    -  misc_feature   bom (fragment): basis of mobility region from pBR322
   2623..2814    -  CDS            rop: Rop protein, which maintains plasmids at low copy number; rop
   2855..2965    +  CDS            mbeC (fragment): MBEC_ECOLX - Experimental evidence at protein level: Swiss-Prot protein existence level 1. Required for efficient mobilization of ColE1 plasmid and is thus essential to promote the specific transfer of the plasmid during conjugation. Probably functions by inducing DNA bending, helping the MbeA relaxase to melt the DNA around the nic site and cleave the phosphodiester bond. Binds specifically double-stranded DNA (dsDNA) containing the ColE1 oriT but does not recognize the inverted repeat (IR). From Escherichia coli.
   3000..3322    -  CDS            TcR (fragment): tetracycline efflux protein; tet; confers resistance to tetracycline
   3337..3358    -  protein_bind   CAP binding site: CAP binding activates transcription in the presence of cAMP. E. coli catabolite activator protein
   3371..4453    -  CDS            lacI: lac repressor; lacI; The lac repressor binds to the lac operator to inhibit transcription in E. coli. This inhibition can be relieved by adding lactose or isopropyl-β-D-thiogalactopyranoside (IPTG).
   4454..4531    -  promoter       lacI promoter: lacI
   4539..4632    -  CDS            TcR (fragment): tetracycline efflux protein; tet; confers resistance to tetracycline
   4684..4770    +  terminator     rrnB T1 terminator: Escherichia coli rrnB; transcription terminator T1 from the E. coli rrnB gene
   4867..4953    +  terminator     rrnB T1 terminator: Escherichia coli rrnB; transcription terminator T1 from the E. coli rrnB gene
   5050..5136    +  terminator     rrnB T1 terminator: Escherichia coli rrnB; transcription terminator T1 from the E. coli rrnB gene
   5233..5319    +  terminator     rrnB T1 terminator: Escherichia coli rrnB; transcription terminator T1 from the E. coli rrnB gene
   5416..5502    +  terminator     rrnB T1 terminator: Escherichia coli rrnB; transcription terminator T1 from the E. coli rrnB gene
   5637..5655    +  promoter       T7 promoter: promoter for bacteriophage T7 RNA polymerase
   5656..5680    +  protein_bind   lac operator: The lac repressor binds to the lac operator to inhibit transcription in E. coli. This inhibition can be relieved by adding lactose or isopropyl-β-D-thiogalactopyranoside (IPTG). lac repressor encoded by lacI
   5710..6333    +  CDS            SRA1 (fragment): SRA1_HUMAN - Experimental evidence at protein level: Swiss-Prot protein existence level 1. Functional RNA which acts as a transcriptional coactivator that selectively enhances steroid receptor-mediated transactivation ligand-independently through a mechanism involving the modulating N- terminal domain (AF-1) of steroid receptors. Also mediates transcriptional coactivation of steroid receptors ligand-dependently through the steroid-binding domain (AF-2). Enhances cellular proliferation and differentiation and promotes apoptosis in vivo. May play a role in tumorigenesis. From Homo sapiens (Human
   6334..6927    +  CDS            Mxe GyrA intein: modified GyrA intein (Southworth et al., 1999); Mycobacterium xenopi gyrA; N-terminal cleavage of this intein can be induced by thiols.
   6958..7113    +  CDS            CBD: chitin binding domain from chitinase A1 (Watanabe et al., 1994); Bacillus circulans chiA
   7135..7184    +  CDS            SET1 (fragment): solubility-enhancement tag derived from T7 phage gene 10B
   7192..7239    +  terminator     T7 terminator: transcription terminator for bacteriophage T7 RNA polymerase
>Addgene plasmid #49817 | hSRAP.TWIN1.a13-215 | depositor full sequence | sequence record 74338 | hSRAP.TWIN1.a13-215 sequence 7264 bps
AACTACGTCAGGTGGCACTTTTCGGGGAAATGTGCGCGGAACCCCTATTTGTTTATTTTTCTAAATACAT
TCAAATATGTATCCGCTCATGAGACAATAACCCTGATAAATGCTTCAATAATATTGAAAAAGGAAGAGTA
TGAGTATTCAACATTTCCGTGTCGCCCTTATTCCCTTTTTTGCGGCATTTTGCCTTCCTGTTTTTGCTCA
CCCAGAAACGCTGGTGAAAGTAAAAGATGCTGAAGATCAGTTGGGTGCACGAGTGGGTTACATCGAACTG
GATCTCAACAGCGGTAAGATCCTTGAGAGTTTTCGCCCCGAAGAACGTTCTCCAATGATGAGCACTTTTA
AAGTTCTGCTATGTGGCGCGGTATTATCCCGTGTTGACGCCGGGCAAGAGCAACTCGGTCGCCGCATACA
CTATTCTCAGAATGACTTGGTTGAGTACTCACCAGTCACAGAAAAGCATCTTACGGATGGCATGACAGTA
AGAGAATTATGCAGTGCTGCCATAACCATGAGTGATAACACTGCGGCCAACTTACTTCTGACAACGATCG
GAGGACCGAAGGAGCTAACCGCTTTTTTGCACAACATGGGGGATCATGTAACTCGCCTTGATCGTTGGGA
ACCGGAGCTGAATGAAGCCATACCAAACGACGAGCGTGACACCACGATGCCTGTAGCAATGGCAACAACG
TTGCGCAAACTATTAACTGGCGAACTACTTACTCTAGCTTCCCGGCAACAATTAATAGACTGGATGGAGG
CGGATAAAGTTGCAGGACCACTTCTGCGCTCGGCCCTTCCGGCTGGCTGGTTTATTGCTGATAAATCTGG
AGCCGGTGAGCGTGGGTCTCGCGGTATCATTGCAGCACTGGGGCCAGATGGTAAGCCCTCCCGTATCGTA
GTTATCTACACGACGGGGAGTCAGGCAACTATGGATGAACGAAATAGACAGATCGCTGAGATAGGTGCCT
CACTGATTAAGCATTGGTAACTGTCAGACCAAGTTTACTCATATATACTTTAGATTGATT
[38 nt withheld, positions 1041-1078]
A
[37 nt withheld, positions 1080-1116]
ATTTTGTTAAAATTCGCGTTAAATTTTTGTTAAATCAGCTCATTTTTTAACCAATAGGCCGAAATCGGCA
AAATCCCTTATAAATCAAAAGAATAGCCCGAGATAGGGT
[37 nt withheld, positions 1226-1262]
AAAGAACGTGGACTCCAACGTCAAAGG
[141 nt withheld, positions 1290-1430]
G
[125 nt withheld, positions 1432-1556]
AAAGGATCTAGGTGAAGATCCTTTTTGATAATCTCATGACCAAAATCCCTTAACGTGAGTTTTCGTTCCA
CTGAGCGTCAGACCCCGTAGAAAAGATCAAAGGATCTTCTTGAGATCCTTTTTTTCTGCGCGTAATCTGC
TGCTTGCAAACAAAAAAACCACCGCTACCAGCGGTGGTTTGTTTGCCGGATCAAGAGCTACCAACTCTTT
TTCCGAAGGTAACTGGCTTCAGCAGAGCGCAGATACCAAATACTGTCCTTCTAGTGTAGCCGTAGTTAGG
CCACCACTTCAAGAACTCTGTAGCACCGCCTACATACCTCGCTCTGCTAATCCTGTTACCAGTGGCTGCT
GCCAGTGGCGATAAGTCGTGTCTTACCGGGTTGGACTCAAGACGATAGTTACCGGATAAGGCGCAGCGGT
CGGGCTGAACGGGGGGTTCGTGCACACAGCCCAGCTTGGAGCGAACGACCTACACCGAACTGAGATACCT
ACAGCGTGAGCTATGAGAAAGCGCCACGCTTCCCGAAGGGAGAAAGGCGGACAGGTATCCGGTAAGCGGC
AGGGTCGGAACAGGAGAGCGCACGAGGGAGCTTCCAGGGGGAAACGCCTGGTATCTTTATAGTCCTGTCG
GGTTTCGCCACCTCTGACTTGAGCGTCGATTTTTGTGATGCTCGTCAGGGGGGCGGAGCCTATGGAAAAA
CGCCAGCAACGCGGCCTTTTTACGGTTCCTGGCCTTTTGCTGGCCTTTTGCTCACATGTTCTTTCCTGCG
TTATCCCCTGATTCTGTGGATAACCGTATTACCGCCTTTGAGTGAGCTGATACCGCTCGCCGCAGCCGAA
CGACCGAGCGCAGCGAGTCAGTGAGCGAGGAAGCTATGGTGCACTCTCAGTACAATCTGCTCTGATGCCG
CATAGTTAAGCCAGTATACACTCCGCTATCGCTACGTGACTGGGTCATGGCTGCGCCCCGACACCCGCCA
ACACCCGCTGACGCGCCCTGACGGGCTTGTCTGCTCCCGGCATCCGCTTACAGACAAGCTGTGACCGTCT
CCGGGAGCTGCATGTGTCAGAGGTTTTCACCGTCATCACCGAAACGCGCGAGGCAGCTGCGGTAAAGCTC
ATCAGCGTGGTCGTGCAGCGATTCACAGATGTCTGCCTGTTCATCCGCGTCCAGCTCGTTGAGTTTCTCC
AGAAGCGTTAATGTCTGGCTTCTGATAAAGCGGGCCATGTTAAGGGCGGTTTTTTCCTGTTTGGTCACTG
ATGCCTCCGTGTAAGGGGGATTTCTGTTCATGGGGGTAATGATACCGATGAAACGAGAGAGGATGCTCAC
GATACGGGTTACTGATGATGAACATGCCCGGTTACTGGAACGTTGTGAGGGTAAACAACTGGCGGTATGG
ATGCGGCGGGACCAGAGAAAAATCACTCAGGGTCAATGCCAGCCGAACGCCAGCAAGACGTAGCCCAGCG
CGTCGGCCGCCATGCCGGCGATAATGGCCTGCTTCTCGCCGAAACGTTTGGTGGCGGGACCAGTGACGAA
GGCTTGAGCGAGGGCGTGCAAGATTCCGAATACCGCAAGCGACAGGCCGATCATCGTCGCGCTCCAGCGA
AAGCGGTCCTCGCCGAAAATGACCCAGAGCGCTGCCGGCACCTGTCCTACGAGTTGCATGATAAAGAAGA
CAGTCATAAGTGCGGCGACGATAGTCATGCCCCGCGCCCACCGGAAGGAGCTGACTGGGTTGAAGGCTCT
CAAGGGCATCGGTCGAGATCCCGGTGCCTAATGAGTGAGCTAACTTACATTAATTGCGTTGCGCTCACTG
CCCGCTTTCCAGTCGGGAAACCTGTCGTGCCAGCTGCATTAATGAATCGGCCAACGCGCGGGGAGAGGCG
GTTTGCGTATTGGGCGCCAGGGTGGTTTTTCTTTTCACCAGTGAGACGGGCAACAGCTGATTGCCCTTCA
CCGCCTGGCCCTGAGAGAGTTGCAGCAAGCGGTCCACGCTGGTTTGCCCCAGCAGGCGAAAATCCTGTTT
GATGGTGGTTAACGGCGGGATATAACATGAGCTGTCTTCGGTATCGTCGTATCCCACTACCGAGATATCC
GCACCAACGCGCAGCCCGGACTCGGTAATGGCGCGCATTGCGCCCAGCGCCATCTGATCGTTGGCAACCA
GCATCGCAGTGGGAACGATGCCCTCATTCAGCATTTGCATGGTTTGTTGAAAACCGGACATGGCACTCCA
GTCGCCTTCCCGTTCCGCTATCGGCTGAATTTGATTGCGAGTGAGATATTTATGCCAGCCAGCCAGACGC
AGACGCGCCGAGACAGAACTTAATGGGCCCGCTAACAGCGCGATTTGCTGGTGACCCAATGCGACCAGAT
GCTCCACGCCCAGTCGCGTACCGTCTTCATGGGAGAAAATAATACTGTTGATGGGTGTCTGGTCAGAGAC
ATCAAGAAATAACGCCGGAACATTAGTGCAGGCAGCTTCCACAGCAATGGCATCCTGGTCATCCAGCGGA
TAGTTAATGATCAGCCCACTGACGCGTTGCGCGAGAAGATTGTGCACCGCCGCTTTACAGGCTTCGACGC
CGCTTCGTTCTACCATCGACACCACCACGCTGGCACCCAGTTGATCGGCGCGAGATTTAATCGCCGCGAC
AATTTGCGACGGCGCGTGCAGGGCCAGACTGGAGGTGGCAACGCCAATCAGCAACGACTGTTTGCCCGCC
AGTTGTTGTGCCACGCGGTTGGGAATGTAATTCAGCTCCGCCATCGCCGCTTCCACTTTTTCCCGCGTTT
TCGCAGAAACGTGGCTGGCCTGGTTCACCACGCGGGAAACGGTCTGATAAGAGACACCGGCATACTCTGC
GACATCGTATAACGTTACTGGTTTCACATTCACCACCCTGAATTGACTCTCTTCCGGGCGCTATCATGCC
ATACCGCGAAAGGTTTTGCGCCATTCGATGGTGTCCGGGATCTCGACGCTCTCCCTTATGCGACTCCTGC
ATTAGGAAGCAGCCCAGTAGTAGGTTGAGGCCGTTGAGCACCGCCGCCGCAAGGAATGGTGCATGCCGGC
ATGCCGCCCTTTCGTCTTCAAGAATTAATTCCCAATTCCCCAGGCATCAAATAAAACGAAAGGCTCAGTC
GAAAGACTGGGCCTTTCGTTTTATCTGTTGTTTGTCGGTGAACGCTCTCCTGAGTAGGACAAATCCGCCG
GGAGCGGATTTGAACGTTGCGAAGCAACGGCCCGGAGGGTGGCGGGCAGGACGCCCGCCATAAACTGCCA
GGAATTAATTCCCCAGGCATCAAATAAAACGAAAGGCTCAGTCGAAAGACTGGGCCTTTCGTTTTATCTG
TTGTTTGTCGGTGAACGCTCTCCTGAGTAGGACAAATCCGCCGGGAGCGGATTTGAACGTTGCGAAGCAA
CGGCCCGGAGGGTGGCGGGCAGGACGCCCGCCATAAACTGCCAGGAATTAATTCCCCAGGCATCAAATAA
AACGAAAGGCTCAGTCGAAAGACTGGGCCTTTCGTTTTATCTGTTGTTTGTCGGTGAACGCTCTCCTGAG
TAGGACAAATCCGCCGGGAGCGGATTTGAACGTTGCGAAGCAACGGCCCGGAGGGTGGCGGGCAGGACGC
CCGCCATAAACTGCCAGGAATTAATTCCCCAGGCATCAAATAAAACGAAAGGCTCAGTCGAAAGACTGGG
CCTTTCGTTTTATCTGTTGTTTGTCGGTGAACGCTCTCCTGAGTAGGACAAATCCGCCGGGAGCGGATTT
GAACGTTGCGAAGCAACGGCCCGGAGGGTGGCGGGCAGGACGCCCGCCATAAACTGCCAGGAATTAATTC
CCCAGGCATCAAATAAAACGAAAGGCTCAGTCGAAAGACTGGGCCTTTCGTTTTATCTGTTGTTTGTCGG
TGAACGCTCTCCTGAGTAGGACAAATCCGCCGGGAGCGGATTTGAACGTTGCGAAGCAACGGCCCGGAGG
GTGGCGGGCAGGACGCCCGCCATAAACTGCCAGGAATTGGGGATCGGAATTAATTCCCGGTTTAAACCGG
GGATCTCGATCCCGCGAAATTAATACGACTCACTATAGGGGAATTGTGAGCGGATAACAATTCCCCTCTA
GAAATAATTTTGTTTAACTTTAAGAAGGAGATATACATATGGCTGAACTGTATGTGAAACCGGGTAACAA
AGAACGTGGCTGGAATGATCCGCCGCAGTTTAGTTATGGCCTGCAGACCCAAGCGGGCGGTCCGCGTCGC
TCCCTGCTGACGAAACGTGTCGCAGCACCGCAAGATGGTTCTCCGCGCGTGCCGGCCTCAGAAACCTCGC
CGGGTCCGCCGCCGATGGGTCCGCCGCCGCCGAGCTCTAAAGCACCGCGTAGCCCGCCGGTTGGCAGTGG
TCCGGCATCCGGTGTTGAACCGACCTCATTCCCGGTCGAATCGGAAGCAGTCATGGAAGATGTGCTGCGT
CCGCTGGAACAGGCTCTGGAAGACTGCCGTGGTCATACGCGCAAACAAGTGTGTGATGACATTAGCCGTC
GCCTGGCACTGCTGCAGGAACAATGGGCTGGCGGTAAACTGAGTATCCCGGTGAAAAAACGTATGGCACT
GCTGGTTCAGGAACTGAGTTCCCACCGTTGGGATGCAGCTGATGACATTCATCGCAGCCTGATGGTCGAC
CACGTGACGGAAGTTTCTCAGTGGATGGTGGGCGTTAAACGTCTGATCGCCGAAAAACGCAGCCTGTTTT
CTGAAGAAGCGGCCAACTGCATCACGGGAGATGCACTAGTTGCCCTACCCGAGGGCGAGTCGGTACGCAT
CGCCGACATCGTGCCGGGTGCGCGGCCCAACAGTGACAACGCCATCGACCTGAAAGTCCTTGACCGGCAT
GGCAATCCCGTGCTCGCCGACCGGCTGTTCCACTCCGGCGAGCATCCGGTGTACACGGTGCGTACGGTCG
AAGGTCTGCGTGTGACGGGCACCGCGAACCACCCGTTGTTGTGTTTGGTCGACGTCGCCGGGGTGCCGAC
CCTGCTGTGGAAGCTGATCGACGAAATCAAGCCGGGCGATTACGCGGTGATTCAACGCAGCGCATTCAGC
GTCGACTGTGCAGGTTTTGCCCGCGGAAAACCCGAATTTGCGCCCACAACCTACACAGTCGGCGTCCCTG
GACTGGTGCGTTTCTTGGAAGCACACCACCGAGACCCGGACGCCCAAGCTATCGCCGACGAGCTGACCGA
CGGGCGGTTCTACTACGCGAAAGTCGCCAGTGTCACCGACGCCGGCGTGCAGCCGGTGTATAGCCTTCGT
GTCGACACGGCAGACCACGCGTTTATCACGAACGGGTTCGTCAGCCACGCTACTGGCCTCACCGGTCTGA
ACTCAGGCCTCACGACAAATCCTGGTGTATCCGCTTGGCAGGTCAACACAGCTTATACTGCGGGACAATT
GGTCACATATAACGGCAAGACGTATAAATGTTTGCAGCCCCACACCTCCTTGGCAGGATGGGAACCATCC
AACGTTCCTGCCTTGTGGCAGCTTCAATGACTGCAGGAAGGGGATCCGGCTGCTAACAAAGCCCGAAAGG
AAGCTGAGTTGGCTGCTGCCACCGCTGAGCAATAACTAGCATAACCCCTTGGGGCCTCTAAACGGGTCTT
GAGGGGTTTTTTGCTGAAAGGAGGAACTATATCCGGAT
