>Addgene plasmid #49817 | hSRAP.TWIN1.a13-215 | addgene partial sequence | sequence record 77392 | T7 5'-TAATACGACTCACTATAGGG-3'
AATTTTGTTTAACTTTAAGAAGGAGATATACATATGGCTGAACTGTATGTGAAACCGGGTAACAAAGAAC
GTGGCTGGAATGATCCGCCGCAGTTTAGTTATGGCCTGCAGACCCAAGCGGGCGGTCCGCGTCGCTCCCT
GCTGACGAAACGTGTCGCAGCACCGCAAGATGGTTCTCCGCGCGTGCCGGCCTCAGAAACCTCGCCGGGT
CCGCCGCCGATGGGTCCGCCGCCGCCGAGCTCTAAAGCACCGCGTAGCCCGCCGGTTGGCAGTGGTCCGG
CATCCGGTGTTGAACCGACCTCATTCCCGGTCGAATCGGAAGCAGTCATGGAAGATGTGCTGCGTCCGCT
GGAACAGGCTCTGGAAGACTGCCGTGGTCATACGCGCAAACAAGTGTGTGATGACATTAGCCGTCGCCTG
GCACTGCTGCAGGAACAATGGGCTGGCGGTAAACTGAGTATCCCGGTGAAAAAACGTATGGCACTGCTGG
TTCAGGAACTGAGTTCCCACCGTTGGGATGCAGCTGATGACATTCATCGCAGCCTGATGGTCGACCACGT
GACGGAAGTTTCTCAGTGGATGGTGGGCGTTAAACGTCTGATCGCCGAAAAACGCAGCCTGTTTTCTGAA
GAAGCGGCCAACTGCATCACGGGAGATGCACTAGTTGCCCTACCCGAGGGCGAGTCGGTACGCATCGCCG
ACATCGTGCCGGGTGCGCGGCCCAACAGTGACAACGCCATCGACCTGAAAGTCCTTGACCGGCATGGCAA
TCCCGTGCTCGCCGACCGGCTGTTCCACTCCGGCGAGCATCCGGTGTACACGGT
